Addgene plasmid #46040: pNMHCII-C0-GFP
Depositing lab: Robert Adelstein. Depositing organization: National Heart, Lung, and Blood Institute (NHLBI). Publication: A specific isoform of nonmuscle myosin II-C is required for cytokinesis in a tumor cell line. Jana SS, Kawamoto S, Adelstein RS. J Biol Chem. 2006 Aug 25;281(34):24662-70. Epub 2006 Jun 21. 10.1074/jbc.M604606200 PubMed 16790446.
Backbone
  Vector backbone: pEGFP-N3
  Backbone manufacturer: Clontech
  Backbone size w/o insert (bp): 4700
  Total vector size (bp): 10700
  Vector type: Mammalian Expression
Growth in bacteria
  Bacterial resistance: Kanamycin, 50 μg/mL
  Growth temperature: 37°C
  Growth strain: DH5alpha
  Copy number: High Copy
Gene/Insert
  Gene/Insert name: nonmuscle myosin heavy chain II-C, isoform C0 (alt names: NMHCII-C, isoform C0; Myh14, isoform C0)
  Species: M. musculus (mouse)
  Insert size (bp): 6006
  GenBank ID: AY205605 NM_028021
  Entrez Gene: Myh14 (a.k.a. 2400004E04Rik, II-C, NHMCII, NMHC II-C)
  Promoter: CMV immediate early
  Tag / fusion protein: GFP (C terminal on backbone)
  Cloning method: Restriction Enzyme; 5′ cloning site SalI (not destroyed); 3′ cloning site BamHI (not destroyed)
  Sequencing primers: 5′ CMV-for: CGCAAATGGGCGGTAGGCGTG; 3′ EGFP-N: CGTCGCCGTCCAGCTCGACCAG
Terms and licenses: Academic/Nonprofit Terms; Industry Terms: Not Available to Industry
How to cite: pNMHCII-C0-GFP was a gift from Robert Adelstein (Addgene plasmid # 46040 ; http://n2t.net/addgene:46040 ; RRID:Addgene_46040)
