[The description below was written by a language model from this plasmid's Addgene catalogue record.]
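Description:
pNMHCII-C0-GFP is a mammalian expression plasmid built on the Clontech pEGFP-N3 backbone, about 10.7 kb in total, of which roughly 4.7 kb is vector. It is maintained in E. coli as a high-copy plasmid under kanamycin selection. No feature table accompanies the record, so backbone elements beyond those named in the catalogue fields (such as the origin of replication, polyadenylation signal or any mammalian selection cassette) are not documented here.

The insert is the roughly 6 kb coding sequence of mouse nonmuscle myosin heavy chain II-C (Myh14), specifically the C0 isoform. It was cloned between the SalI and BamHI sites of the polylinker, both of which were preserved. Transcription is driven by the CMV immediate early promoter, which gives strong constitutive expression in most mammalian cell lines. Because the N-series EGFP vectors place the fluorescent protein downstream of the cloning site, the myosin heavy chain is produced as a fusion with GFP at its C terminus, leaving the N terminus of the protein unmodified.

The construct is suited to transfection of cultured mammalian cells to express a fluorescently tagged II-C0 heavy chain, so that its localisation and behaviour can be followed by microscopy or the fusion detected through the GFP moiety. The associated publication concerns the requirement for a specific nonmuscle myosin II-C isoform in cytokinesis of a tumor cell line. This suggests the plasmid was used to compare isoforms or test their function in that context, although the record does not spell out the specific experiments.
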