>Addgene plasmid #46040 | pNMHCII-C0-GFP | depositor partial sequence | sequence record 64827 | the entire insert region
GTCGACGGTATCGATGCCGCCACCATGGCTGCAGTGACCATGTCCGTGTCTGGGAGGAAGGTAGCCTCCA
GGCCAGGCCCGGTGCCTGAGGCAGCCCAATCGTTCCTCTACGCGCCCCGGACGCCAAATGTAGGTGGCCC
TGGAGGGCCACAGGTGGAGTGGACAGCCCGGCGCATGGTGTGGGTGCCCTCGGAACTGCATGGGTTCGAG
GCAGCAGCCCTGCGGGATGAAGGGGAGGAGGAGGCAGAAGTGGAGCTGGCGGAGAGTGGGCGCCGCCTGC
GGCTGCCCAGGGACCAGATCCAGCGCATGAACCCACCCAAGTTCAGCAAGGCAGAAGATATGGCTGAGCT
CACCTGCCTCAACGAGGCCTCGGTCCTGCACAACCTGCGAGAACGCTACTACTCCGGGCTCATTTATACC
TACTCTGGCCTCTTCTGTGTGGTCATTAACCCATACAAGCAGCTGCCCATCTACACGGAGGCCATTGTTG
AAATGTACCGGGGCAAGAAGCGCCATGAGGTGCCACCTCACGTGTATGCTGTGACGGAGGGCGCGTACCG
CAGCATGCTTCAGGATCGTGAGGATCAATCCATTCTCTGCACGGGAGAGTCTGGCGCTGGGAAGACGGAG
AACACCAAGAAGGTCATCCAGTACCTGGCCCATGTGGCATCATCTCCAAAGGGCAGGAAGGAGCCTGGTG
TCCCTGGGGAGCTAGAGCGTCAGCTTCTTCAAGCCAACCCCATCCTAGAGGCCTTTGGCAATGCCAAGAC
AGTGAAGAACGACAACTCTTCCCGATTTGGCAAATTCATCCGCATCAACTTTGATATTGCTGGCTACATC
GTGGGAGCAAACATCGAGACCTATCTGTTGGAGAAGTCCCGGGCCATCAGACAGGCCAAGGATGAATGCA
GCTTCCATATCTTCTACCAGCTGCTAGGGGGCGCTGGGGAGCAGCTAAAAGCTGACCTCCTTCTGGAGCC
CTGTTCCCATTATCGCTTCCTGACCAATGGGCCCTCATCGTCCCCGGGCCAGGAGCGTGAGTTATTCCAG
GAGACCCTGGAGTCCCTGCGTGTGCTGGGCCTCCTCCCAGAAGAGATCACTGCCATGCTGCGCACTGTCT
CTGCTGTCCTCCAGTTTGGCAACATTGTCCTGAAGAAAGAGCGCAATACGGACCAAGCCACCATGCCTGA
CAACACAGCTGCCCAGAAGCTTTGCCGCCTCTTGGGACTCGGAGTGACCGACTTCTCCAGAGCCCTTCTC
ACACCCCGCATCAAAGTGGGCCGAGATTATGTTCAGAAAGCACAAACCAAGGAGCAGGCTGACTTTGCGC
TGGAGGCTCTGGCCAAAGCTACCTATGAGCGCCTGTTCCGCTGGCTGGTTCTGCGGCTCAACCGTGCCCT
GGACAGAAGCCCGCGGCAGGGTGCCTCCTTCCTGGGCATCCTGGACATCGCGGGCTTTGAGATCTTCCAG
CTGAACTCCTTCGAGCAGCTGTGCATCAACTACACCAACGAGAAGCTACAGCAGCTATTCAACCACACCA
TGTTCGTGCTGGAGCAGGAGGAGTACCAGCGAGAGGGCATCCCCTGGACCTTCCTAGACTTCGGGTTGGA
CCTGCAACCTTGCATCGACCTCATTGAGCGTCCGGCCAACCCTCCAGGTCTCCTGGCCCTGCTGGACGAG
GAGTGCTGGTTCCCCAAGGCCACGGACAAGTCTTTTGTGGAGAAGGTCGCCCAGGAGCAGGGCAGCCACC
CCAAATTCCAGCGCCCCAGGAACCTGCGAGATCAGGCCGACTTCAGCGTCCTGCACTACGCCGGCAAGGT
TGACTACAAAGCCAGTGAGTGGCTGATGAAGAACATGGACCCACTGAATGACAATGTGGCCGCCTTGCTT
CACCAGAGCACGGATCGTCTCACAGCTGAGATCTGGAAGGATGTGGAGGGCATCGTGGGGCTGGAGCAAG
TAAGCAGCCTTGGAGATGGCCCACCGGGAGGCCGCCCCCGCCGTGGAATGTTCCGGACTGTGGGGCAGCT
CTACAAAGAATCCCTGAGCCGCCTCATGGCCACGCTCAGCAACACCAACCCTAGTTTTGTCCGCTGCATC
GTTCCCAATCATGAGAAGAGGGCTGGAAAGCTGGAGCCGCGCCTGGTGCTGGACCAACTCCGTTGTAACG
GGGTCCTCGAGGGTATACGCATCTGTCGCCAAGGCTTCCCCAACCGCATCCTCTTCCAGGAGTTCCGACA
GCGCTATGAAATCCTCACCCCGAACGCTATTCCCAAGGGCTTCATGGACGGCAAACAGGCCTGTGAGAAG
ATGATCCAGGCCCTGGAGCTAGACCCCAACCTGTACCGTGTTGGCCAAAGCAAGATCTTCTTCCGGGCAG
GGGTCCTGGCCCAGCTGGAGGAGGAGCGGGACCTGAAAGTCACCGACATCATAGTGTCTTTCCAGGCAGC
GGCACGGGGCTACCTGGCCCGTAGGGCTTTCCAGAGACGGCAGCAGCAGCAGAGTGCTCTGAGGGTGATG
CAGAGAAACTGTGCTGCCTACCTCAAGCTCAGGAACTGGCAGTGGTGGAGGCTGTTCATCAAGGTGAAGC
CCCTGCTGCAGGTGACACGGCAGGATGAGGTGCTGCAGGCGCGCGCCCAGGAGCTGCAGAAAGTTCAGGA
GCTGCAGCAGCAGAGCGCTCGTGAAGTGGGGGAACTGCAGGGTCGAGTGGCACAGCTAGAGGAGGAGCGC
ACGCGCCTGGCTGAGCAGCTTCGAGCAGAAGCCGAGCTCTGCTCTGAGGCCGAGGAGACGCGGGCGCGAC
TGGCTGCCCGGAAGCAGGAGCTGGAGCTGGTGGTGACAGAGCTGGAGGCACGAGTGGGCGAGGAAGAAGA
GTGCAGCCGGCAGCTGCAGAGTGAGAAGAAGAGGCTGCAGCAGCATATCCAGGAGCTAGAGAGCCACCTG
GAAGCTGAGGAGGGTGCCCGGCAGAAGCTACAGCTGGAGAAGGTGACCACAGAGGCCAAGATGAAGAAAT
TTGAGGAGGACCTGCTGCTCCTGGAGGACCAGAATTCCAAGCTGAGCAAGGAGCGGAGGCTGCTGGAGGA
GCGGCTGGCTGAGTTCTCCTCACAGGCAGCAGAAGAGGAAGAGAAAGTCAAAAGTCTCAACAAGCTGAGG
CTCAAATATGAAGCCACAATCTCAGACATGGAAGACCGGCTGAAGAAGGAGGAGAAGGGACGCCAGGAAC
TAGAGAAGCTGAAGCGACGGCTGGACGGGGAGAGCTCAGAGCTTCAGGAGCAGATGGTGGAGCAGAAGCA
GAGGGCAGAGGAACTGCTCGCACAGCTGGGCCGCAAGGAGGATGAGCTGCAGGCCGCCCTGCTCAGGGCA
GAGGAAGAGGGTGGTGCCCGTGCCCAGTTGCTCAAGTCCCTGCGAGAGGCACAGGCTGGCCTTGCTGAGG
CTCAGGAGGACCTGGAAGCTGAGCGGGTAGCCAGGGCCAAGGCGGAGAAGCAGCGCCGGGACCTGGGCGA
GGAGTTGGAGGCCCTACGTGGGGAGCTCGAGGACACTCTGGATTCCACCAACGCCCAGCAGGAGCTGCGG
TCCAAGAGGGAGCAGGAGGTGACAGAGCTGAAGAAAGCATTGGAAGAGGAGTCCCGTGCCCATGAGGTGT
CCATGCAGGAGCTGAGACAGAGGCATAGCCAGGCACTGGTGGAGATGGCCGAGCAGTTGGAGCAAGCCCG
GAGGGGCAAAGGTGTGTGGGAGAAGACTCGGCTATCCCTGGAGGCTGAGGTGTCCGAGCTGAAGGCCGAG
CTGAGCAGCCTGCAGACCTCGAGACAGGAGGGTGAGCAGAAGAGGCGCCGCCTGGAGTCCCAGCTACAGG
AGGTCCAGGGCCGATCCAGTGATTCGGAGCGGGCTCGGTCTGAGGCTGCTGAGAAGCTGCAGAGAGCCCA
GGCGGAACTTGAGAGCGTGTCCACAGCCCTGAGTGAGGCGGAGTCCAAAGCCATCAGGCTGGGCAAGGAG
CTGAGCAGTGCAGAGTCCCAGCTGCATGACACCCAGGAACTGCTTCAGGAGGAGACCAGGGCAAAGCTGG
CCTTGGGGTCCCGTGTGCGTGCCCTAGAGGCCGAGGCGGCGGGGCTTCGGGAGCAGATGGAAGAGGAGGT
GGTTGCCAGGGAACGGGCTGGCCGGGAGCTGCAGAGCACGCAGGCCCAGCTCTCTGAATGGCGGCGCCGC
CAGGAAGAAGAGGCTGCGGTGCTGGAGGCTGGGGAGGAGGCTCGGCGCCGTGCAGCCCGGGAGGCAGAGA
CCCTGACCCAGCGCCTGGCAGAAAAGACTGAGGCTGTAGAACGACTGGAGCGAGCCCGGCGCCGACTGCA
GCAGGAGTTGGACGATGCCACTGTGGATCTGGGGCAGCAGAAGCAGCTCCTGAGCACACTGGAGAAGAAG
CAGCGGAAATTTGACCAGCTCCTGGCAGAGGAGAAGGCTGCAGTTCTACGGGCTGTGGAAGACCGTGAAC
GGATAGAGGCCGAAGGCCGGGAGCGAGAGGCCCGGGCCCTGTCGCTGACCCGGGCCCTGGAAGAGGAGCA
GGAGGCCCGGGAGGAGCTGGAGAGGCAGAACCGTGCTCTGAGGGCTGAGCTGGAAGCACTGCTGAGCAGC
AAGGATGACGTGGGCAAGAACGTGCACGAGCTGGAGCGAGCCCGTAAGGCGGCTGAACAGGCAGCCAGTG
ACCTGCGGACACAGGTGACAGAATTGGAGGATGAGCTGACAGCCGCAGAGGATGCCAAGCTGCGCCTGGA
GGTGACTGTGCAGGCTCTGAAGGCTCAACATGAACGCGACCTGCAGGGCCGCGATGATGCCGGTGAGGAG
AGGCGGAGGCAGCTGGCCAAGCAGCTAAGAGACGCAGAGGTAGAGCGCGATGAGGAACGGAAGCAGAGGG
CACTGGCTATGGCTGCCCGCAAGAAGCTGGAGCTGGAACTGGAGGAGTTGAAGGCGCAGACATCTGCTGC
TGGGCAGGGCAAGGAAGAGGCAGTGAAGCAGCTGAAGAAGATGCAGGTCCAGATGAAGGAGCTGTGGCGG
GAGGTAGAGGAGACGCGTAGCTCCCGCGACGAGATGTTTACCCTGAGCAGGGAAAATGAGAAGAAGCTCA
AGGGGCTGGAAGCTGAGGTGCTGCGTCTGCAAGAGGAACTTGCTGCCTCAGACCGAGCCCGGAGGCAGGC
CCAGCAAGACAGAGACGAGATGGCAGAGGAGGTGGCCAGTGGCAATCTTAGCAAGGCAGCCACCCTGGAG
GAAAAACGGCAGCTGGAGGGGCGACTGAGCCAGTTGGAAGAGGAGCTGGAGGAAGAACAGAACAACTCGG
AGCTGCTCAAGGACCATTACCGAAAGCTAGTGCTACAGGTCGAGTCCCTCACCACAGAACTGTCTGCCGA
ACGAAGTTTCTCAGCCAAGGCCGAGAGTGGACGGCAGCAGCTGGAGCGGCAGATCCAGGAACTGCGGGCC
CGCTTGGGTGAAGAGGATGCTGGAGCCCGAGCCAGGCAGAAAATGCTGATCGCTGCTCTGGAGTCTAAAC
TGGCCCAGGCAGAGGAGCAGCTGGAGCAGGAGAGCAGGGAGCGCATCCTCTCTGGCAAGCTGGTACGCAG
AGCTGAGAAGCGGCTGAAGGAGGTAGTTCTTCAGGTGGATGAAGAGCGCAGGGTGGCTGACCAGGTCCGG
GACCAGCTGGAGAAAAGCAACCTCCGGCTGAAGCAGCTCAAGAGGCAGCTGGAGGAGGCAGAGGAGGAGG
CATCTCGGGCACAGGCTGGTCGGAGGCGGCTGCAGCGGGAGCTGGAGGACGTCACTGAGTCTGCAGAATC
CATGAACCGGGAGGTGACCACGCTGAGGAACAGGCTCCGGCGTGGCCCACTTACATTCACCACACGGACT
GTGCGCCAGGTGTTCCGGCTGGAAGAGGGCGTGGCTTCTGACGAGGAAGAGGCTGAAGGAGCTGAACCTG
GCTCTGCACCAGGCCAGGAGCCGGAGGCTCCGCCCCCTGCCACACCCCAAGGATCC
