>Addgene plasmid #46040 | pNMHCII-C0-GFP | addgene partial sequence | sequence record 67075 | EGFP-N
ACCATGGTGGCGATGGATCCTTGGGGTGTGGCAGGGGGCGGAGCCTCCGGCTCCTGGCCTGGTGCAGAGC
CAGGTTCAGCTCCTTCAGCCTCTTCCTCGTCAGAAGCCACGCCCTCTTCCAGCCGGAACACCTGGCGCAC
AGTCCGTGTGGTGAATGTAAGTGGGCCACGCCGGAGCCTGTTCCTCAGCGTGGTCACCTCCCGGTTCATG
GATTCTGCAGACTCAGTGACGTCCTCCAGCTCCCGCTGCAGCCGCCTCCGACCAGCCTGTGCCCGAGATG
CCTCCTCCTCTGCCTCCTCCAGCTGCCTCTTGAGCTGCTTCAGCCGGAGGTTGCTTTTCTCCAGCTGGTC
CCGGACCTGGTCAGCCACCCTGCGCTCTTCATCCACCTGAAGAACTACCTCCTTCAGCCGCTTCTCAGCT
CTGCGTACCAGCTTGCCAGAGAGGATGCGCTCCCTGCTCTCCTGCTCCAGCTGCTCCTCTGCCTGGGCCA
GTTTAGACTCCAGAGCAGCGATCAGCATTTTCTGCCTGGCTCGGGCTCCAGCATCCTCTTCACCCAAGCG
GGCCCGCAGTTCCTGGATCTGCCGCTCCAGCTGCTGCCGTCCACTCTCGGCCTTGGCTGAGAAACTTCGT
TCGGCAGACAGTTCTGTGGTGAGGGACTCGACCTGTAGCACTAGCTTTCGGTAATGGTCCTTGAGCAGCT
CCGAGTTGTTCTGTTCTTCCTCCAGCTCCTCTTCCAACTGGCTCAGTCGCCCCTCCAGCTGCCGTTTTTC
CTCCAGGGTGGCTGCCTTGCTAAGATTGCCACTGGCCACCTCCTCTGCCATCTCGTCTCTGTCTTGCTGG
GCCTGCCTCCGGGCTCGGTCTGA
