>Addgene plasmid #46040 | pNMHCII-C0-GFP | addgene partial sequence | sequence record 67869 | CMV-F 5'-CGCAAATGGGCGGTAGGCGTG-3'
TGAACCGTCAGATCCGCTAGCGCTACCGGACTCAGATCTCGAGCTCAAGCTTCGAATTCTGCAGTCGACG
GTATCGATGCCGCCACCATGGCTGCAGTGACCATGTCCGTGTCTGGGAGGAAGGTAGCCTCCAGGCCAGG
CCCGGTGCCTGAGGCAGCCCAATCGTTCCTCTACGCGCCCCGGACGCCAAATGTAGGTGGCCCTGGAGGG
CCACAGGTGGAGTGGACAGCCCGGCGCATGGTGTGGGTGCCCTCGGAACTGCATGGGTTCGAGGCAGCAG
CCCTGCGGGATGAAGGGGAGGAGGAGGCAGAAGTGGAGCTGGCGGAGAGTGGGCGCCGCCTGCGGCTGCC
CAGGGACCAGATCCAGCGCATGAACCCACCCAAGTTCAGCAAGGCAGAAGATATGGCTGAGCTCACCTGC
CTCAACGAGGCCTCGGTCCTGCACAACCTGCGAGAACGCTACTACTCCGGGCTCATTTATACCTACTCTG
GCCTCTTCTGTGTGGTCATTAACCCATACAAGCAGCTGCCCATCTACACGGAGGCCATTGTTGAAATGTA
CCGGGGCAAGAAGCGCCATGAGGTGCCACCTCACGTGTATGCTGTGACGGAGGGCGCGTACCGCAGCATG
CTTCAGGATCGTGAGGATCAATCCATTCTCTGCACGGGAGAGTCTGGCGCTGGGAAGACGGAGAACACCA
AGAAGGTCATCCAGTACCTGGCCCATGTGGCATCATCTCCAAAGGGCAGGAAGGAGCCTGGTGTCCCTGG
GGAGCTAGAGCGTCAGCTT
