>Addgene plasmid #46040 | pNMHCII-C0-GFP | addgene partial sequence | sequence record 67870 | mNMHCII-C-R1 5'-AGCTTTCCAGCCCTCTTCTC-3'
GGGTTGGTGTTGCTGAGCGTGGCCATGAGGCGGCTCAGGGATTCTTTGTAGAGCTGCCCCACAGTCCGGA
ACATTCCACGGCGGGGGCGGCCTCCCGGTGGGCCATCTCCAAGGCTGCTTACTTGCTCCAGCCCCACGAT
GCCCTCCACATCCTTCCAGATCTCAGCTGTGAGACGATCCGTGCTCTGGTGAAGCAAGGCGGCCACATTG
TCATTCAGTGGGTCCATGTTCTTCATCAGCCACTCACTGGCTTTGTAGTCAACCTTGCCGGCGTAGTGCA
GGACGCTGAAGTCGGCCTGATCTCGCAGGTTCCTGGGGCGCTGGAATTTGGGGTGGCTGCCCTGCTCCTG
GGCGACCTTCTCCACAAAAGACTTGTCCGTGGCCTTGGGGAACCAGCACTCCTCGTCCAGCAGGGCCAGG
AGACCTGGAGGGTTGGCCGGACGCTCAATGAGGTCGATGCAAGGTTGCAGGTCCAACCCGAAGTCTAGGA
AGGTCCAGGGGATGCCCTCTCGCTGGTACTCCTCCTGCTCCAGCACGAACATGGTGTGGTTGAATAGCTG
CTGTAGCTTCTCGTTGGTGTAGTTGATGCACAGCTGCTCGAAGGAGTTCAGCTGGAAGATCTCAAAGCCC
GCGATGTCCAGGATGCCCAGGAAGGAGGCACCCTGCCGCGGGCTTCTGTCCAGGGCACGGTTGAGCCGCA
GAACCAGCCAGCGGAACAGGCGCTCATAGGTAGCTTTGGCCAGAGCCTCCAGCGCAAAGTCAGCCTGCTC
CTTGGTTTGTGCTTTCTGAACATAATCTCGGCCCACTTTGATGCGGGGTGTGAGAAGG
